>Addgene plasmid #37636 | pHL662 | addgene partial sequence | sequence record 50272 | K1 5'-CAGTCATAGCCGAATAGCCT-3'
ATCCACCTTGNNTCANNCATGCGAAACGATCCTCATCCTGTCTCTTGATCAGATCTTGATCCCCTGCGCC
ATCAGATCCTTGGCGGCAAGAAAGCCATCCAGTTTACTTTGCAGGGCTTCCCAACCTTACCAGAGGGCGC
CCCAGCTGGCAATTCCGACGTCTAAGAAACCATTATTATCATGACATTAACCTATAAAAATAGGCGTATC
ACGAGGCCCTTTCGTCTTCACCTCGAGTCCCTATCAGTGATAGAGATTGACATCCCTATCAGTGATAGAG
ATACTGTCGACTAAGGAGGAAAAAAAATGGTGAGCAAGGGCGAGGAGGATAACATGGCCATCATCAAGGA
GTTCATGCGCTTCAAGGTGCACATGGAGGGCTCCGTGAACGGCCACGAGTTCGAGATCGAGGGCGAGGGC
GAGGGCCGCCCCTACGAGGGCACCCAGACCGCCAAGCTGAAGGTGACCAAGGGTGGCCCCCTGCCCTTCG
CCTGGGACATCCTGTCCCCTCAGTTCATGTACGGCTCCAAGGCCTACGTGAAGCACCCCGCCGACATCCC
CGACTACTTGAAGCTGTCCTTCCCCGAGGGCTTCAAGTGGGAGCGCGTGATGAACTTCGAGGACGGCGGC
GTGGTGACCGTGACCCAGGACTCCTCCCTGCAGGACGGCGAGTTCATCTACAAGGTGAAGCTGCGCGGCA
CCAACTTCCCCTCCGACGGCCCCGTAATGCAGAAGAAGACCATGGGCTGGGAGGCCTCCTCCGAGCGGAT
GTACCCCGAGGACGGCGCCCTGAAGGGCGAGATCAAGCAGAGGCTGAAGCTGAAGGACGGCGGCCACTAC
