>Addgene plasmid #37636 | pHL662 | addgene partial sequence | sequence record 51223 | AspTerm 5'-ACTGCTCACAAGAAAAAAGGCACG-3'
ACCCTGTACGATTAAAGCTTATTTGTATAGTTCATCCATGCCATGTGTAATCCCAGCAGCTGTTACAAAC
TCAAGAAGGACCATGTGGTCTCTCTTTTCGTTGGGATCTTTCGAAAGGGCAGATTGTGTGGACAGGTAAT
GGTTGTCTGGTAAAAGGACAGGGCCATCGCCAATTGGAGTATTTTGTTGATAATGGTCTGCTAGTTGAAC
GCTTCCATCTTCAATGTTGTGTCTAATTTTGAAGTTAACTTTGATTCCATTCTTTTGTTTGTCTGCCATG
ATGTATACATTGTGTGAGTTATAGTTGTATTCCAATTTGTGTCCAAGAATGTTTCCATCTTCTTTAAAAT
CAATACCTTTTAACTCGATTCTATTAACAAGGGTATCACCTTCAAACTTGACTTCAGCACGTGTCTTGTA
GTTCCCGTCATCTTTGAAAAATATAGTTCTTTCCTGTACATAACCTTCGGGCATGGCACTCTTGAAAAAG
TCATGCTGTTTCATATGATCTGGGTATCTCGCAAAGCATTGAACACCATAACCGAAAGTAGTGACAAGTG
TTGGCCATGGAACAGGTAGTTTTCCAGTAGTGCAAATAAATTTAAGGGTAAGTTTTCCGTATGTTGCATC
ACCTTCACCCTCTCCACTGACAGAAAATTTGTGCCCATTAACATCACCATCTAATTCAACAAGAATTGGG
ACAACTCCAGTGAAAAGTTCTTCTCCTTTACGCATTTTTTTTCCTCCTTACCGGGAGTATCTTGTTATCC
GCTCACAATG
