[The description below was written by a language model from this plasmid's Addgene catalogue record.]
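Description:
pHL662 is a bacterial expression and synthetic-biology plasmid built on a pZ-series modular backbone, a derivative of the widely used pZ expression vector system, carrying the p15A origin of replication. It is propagated in E. coli under kanamycin selection. The record lists it as high copy, although p15A is generally regarded as a low-to-medium copy origin, so the catalogue annotation should be treated with some caution. No feature table is provided, so details such as terminators, ribosome binding sites and the orientation of the two cassettes relative to each other are not stated.

The payload consists of two independently regulated fluorescent reporter cassettes. An mCherry coding sequence of 711 bp, cloned between SalI and ApaI sites, is driven by PLtetO-1, a phage lambda PL-derived promoter carrying tet operators that is repressed by TetR and induced by tetracycline analogues such as anhydrotetracycline. A GFP coding sequence of 717 bp, cloned between XmaI and HindIII sites, is driven by PLlacO-1, the corresponding lac operator-bearing promoter that is repressed by LacI and induced by IPTG. All four cloning sites are retained, which allows either reporter to be swapped for another gene. In host strains that supply TetR and LacI, the red and green signals can be tuned separately from a single plasmid. This arrangement is useful for two-colour measurements of gene expression or as a control or parent construct for regulatory circuits. The associated work concerns signalling dynamics and feedback in the CsrA post-transcriptional regulatory cascade, but the record does not specify the exact role pHL662 played in that study.
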