Addgene plasmid #37636: pHL662
Depositing lab: Han Lim. Depositing organization: University of California, Berkeley. Publication: Rapid and robust signaling in the CsrA cascade via RNA-protein interactions and feedback regulation. Adamson DN, Lim HN. Proc Natl Acad Sci U S A. 2013 Aug 6;110(32):13120-5. doi: 10.1073/pnas.1308476110. Epub 2013 Jul 22. PubMed 23878244.
Backbone
  Vector backbone: pZ with p15a origin
  Backbone manufacturer: Lim Lab
  Modifications to backbone: Plasmid modified from Rolf Lutz and Hermann Bujard, 1997
  Vector type: Bacterial Expression, Synthetic Biology
Growth in bacteria
  Bacterial resistance: Kanamycin, 50 μg/mL
  Growth temperature: 37°C
  Growth strain: XL1 Blue
  Copy number: High Copy
Gene/Insert 1
  Gene/Insert name: mCherry
  Insert size (bp): 711
  Promoter: pLtetO-1
  Cloning method: Restriction Enzyme; 5′ cloning site SalI (not destroyed); 3′ cloning site ApaI (not destroyed)
  Sequencing primers: 5′ CAGTCATAGCCGAATAGCCT; 3′ GTA TGT TGC ATC ACC TTC ACC CTC TCC ACT GAC AG
Gene/Insert 2
  Gene/Insert name: GFP
  Insert size (bp): 717
  Promoter: pLlacO-1
  Cloning method: Restriction Enzyme; 5′ cloning site XmaI (not destroyed); 3′ cloning site HindIII (not destroyed)
  Sequencing primers: 5′ GACGGGCCC ATGGTACGCGTGCTAGAGG; 3′ ccggaattc ACTGCTCACA AGAAAAAAGG CACG
Resource information
  A portion of this plasmid was derived from a plasmid made by: mCherry gene from Tsien Lab
Terms and licenses: Academic/Nonprofit Terms; Industry Terms: Not Available to Industry
How to cite: pHL662 was a gift from Han Lim (Addgene plasmid # 37636 ; http://n2t.net/addgene:37636 ; RRID:Addgene_37636)
